>Addgene plasmid #154287 | pENTR1A FKBP12F36V-OGT | addgene full sequence | sequence record 304862 | Addgene NGS Result
CTTTCCTGCGTTATCCCCTGATTCTGTGGATAACCGTATTACCGCTAGCATGGATCTCGGGGACGTCTAA
CTACTAAGCGAGAGTAGGGAACTGCCAGGCATCAAATAAAACGAAAGGCTCAGTCGGAAGACTGGGCCTT
TCGTTTTATCTGTTGTTTGTCGGTGAACGCTCTCCTGAGTAGGACAAATCCGCCGGGAGCGGATTTGAAC
GTTGTGAAGCAACGGCCCGGAGGGTGGCGGGCAGGACGCCCGCCATAAACTGCCAGGCATCAAACTAAGC
AGAAGGCCATCCTGACGGATGGCCTTTTTGCGTTTCTACAAACTCTTCCTGTTAGTTAGTTACTTAAGCT
CGGGCCCCAAATAATGATTTTATTTTGACTGATAGTGACCTGTTCGTTGCAACAAATTGATAAGCAATGC
TTTTTTATAATGCCAACTTTGTACAAAAAAGCAGGCTTTAAAGGAACCAATTCAGTCGACTGGATCCATG
GGAGTGCAGGTGGAAACCATCTCCCCAGGAGACGGGCGCACCTTCCCCAAGCGCGGCCAGACCTGCGTGG
TGCACTACACCGGGATGCTTGAAGATGGAAAGAAAGTTGATTCCTCCCGGGACAGAAACAAGCCCTTTAA
GTTTATGCTAGGCAAGCAGGAGGTGATCCGAGGCTGGGAAGAAGGGGTTGCCCAGATGAGTGTGGGTCAG
AGAGCCAAACTGACTATATCTCCAGATTATGCCTATGGTGCCACTGGGCACCCAGGCATCATCCCACCAC
ATGCCACTCTCGTCTTCGATGTGGAGCTTCTAAAACTGGAAGGCGGCTACCCCTACGACGTGCCCGACTA
CGCCGGCTATCCGTATGATGTCCCGGACTATGCAGGCATCGATAGATCAACAAGTTTGTACAAAAAAGCA
GGCTTTGCGTCTTCCGTGGGCAACGTGGCCGACAGCACAGGGTTAGCTGAGTTGGCACATCGAGAATATC
AGGCAGGAGATTTTGAGGCAGCTGAGAGACACTGCATGCAGCTCTGGAGACAAGAGCCAGACAATACTGG
TGTGCTTTTATTACTTTCATCTATACACTTCCAGTGTCGAAGGCTGGACAGATCTGCTCACTTTAGCACT
CTGGCAATTAAACAGAACCCCCTTCTGGCAGAAGCTTATTCGAATTTGGGGAATGTGTACAAGGAAAGAG
GGCAGTTGCAGGAGGCAATTGAGCATTATCGACATGCATTGCGTCTCAAACCTGATTTCATCGATGGTTA
TATTAACCTGGCAGCCGCCTTGGTAGCAGCGGGTGACATGGAAGGGGCAGTACAAGCTTACGTCTCTGCT
CTTCAGTACAATCCTGATTTGTACTGTGTTCGCAGTGACCTGGGGAACCTGCTCAAAGCCCTGGGTCGCT
TGGAAGAAGCCAAGGCATGTTATTTGAAAGCAATTGAGACGCAACCGAACTTTGCAGTAGCTTGGAGTAA
TCTTGGCTGTGTTTTCAATGCACAAGGGGAAATTTGGCTTGCAATTCATCACTTTGAAAAGGCTGTCACC
CTTGACCCAAACTTTCTGGATGCTTATATCAATTTAGGAAATGTCTTGAAAGAGGCACGCATTTTTGACA
GAGCTGTGGCAGCTTATCTTCGTGCCCTAAGTTTGAGTCCAAATCACGCAGTGGTGCACGGCAACCTGGC
TTGTGTATACTATGAGCAAGGCCTGATAGATCTGGCAATAGACACCTACAGGCGGGCTATCGAACTACAA
CCACATTTCCCTGATGCTTACTGCAACCTAGCCAATGCTCTCAAAGAGAAGGGCAGTGTTGCTGAAGCAG
AAGATTGTTATAATACAGCTCTCCGTCTGTGTCCCACCCATGCAGACTCTCTGAATAACCTAGCCAATAT
CAAACGAGAACAGGGAAACATTGAAGAGGCAGTTCGCTTGTATCGTAAAGCATTAGAAGTCTTCCCAGAG
TTTGCTGCTGCCCATTCAAATTTAGCAAGTGTACTGCAGCAGCAGGGAAAACTGCAGGAAGCTCTGATGC
ATTATAAGGAGGCTATTCGAATCAGTCCTACCTTTGCTGATGCCTACTCTAATATGGGAAACACTCTAAA
GGAGATGCAGGATGTTCAGGGAGCCTTGCAGTGTTATACGCGTGCCATCCAAATTAATCCTGCATTTGCA
GATGCACATAGCAATCTGGCTTCCATTCATAAGGATTCAGGGAATATTCCAGAAGCCATAGCTTCTTACC
GCACGGCTCTGAAACTTAAGCCTGATTTTCCTGATGCTTATTGTAACTTGGCTCATTGCCTGCAGATTGT
CTGTGATTGGACAGACTATGATGAGCGAATGAAGAAGTTGGTCAGTATTGTGGCTGACCAGTTAGAGAAG
AATAGGTTGCCTTCTGTGCATCCTCATCATAGTATGCTATATCCTCTTTCTCATGGCTTCAGGAAGGCTA
TTGCTGAGAGGCACGGCAACCTGTGCTTAGATAAGATTAATGTTCTTCATAAACCACCATATGAACATCC
AAAAGACTTGAAGCTCAGTGATGGTCGGCTGCGTGTAGGATATGTGAGTTCCGACTTTGGGAATCATCCT
ACTTCTCACCTTATGCAGTCTATTCCAGGCATGCACAATCCTGATAAATTTGAGGTGTTCTGTTATGCCC
TGAGCCCAGACGATGGCACAAACTTCCGAGTGAAGGTGATGGCAGAAGCCAATCATTTCATTGATCTTTC
TCAGATTCCATGCAATGGAAAAGCAGCTGATCGCATCCATCAGGATGGAATTCATATCCTTGTAAATATG
AATGGCTATACTAAGGGCGCTCGAAATGAGCTTTTTGCTCTCAGGCCAGCTCCTATTCAGGCAATGTGGC
TGGGATACCCTGGGACGAGTGGTGCGCTTTTCATGGATTATATTATCACTGATCAGGAAACTTCGCCAGC
TGAAGTTGCTGAGCAGTATTCCGAGAAATTGGCTTATATGCCCCACACTTTTTTTATTGGTGATCATGCT
AATATGTTCCCTCACCTGAAGAAAAAAGCAGTCATCGATTTTAAGTCCAATGGGCACATTTATGACAATC
GGATAGTTCTGAATGGCATCGACCTCAAAGCATTTCTTGATAGTCTACCAGATGTGAAAATTGTCAAGAT
GAAGTGTCCTGATGGAGGAGACAATGCAGATAGCAGTAACACAGCTCTTAATATGCCTGTTATTCCTATG
AATACTATTGCAGAAGCAGTTATTGAAATGATTAACCGAGGACAGATTCAAATAACAATTAATGGATTCA
GTATTAGCAATGGACTGGCAACTACTCAGATCAACAATAAGGCTGCAACTGGAGAGGAGGTTCCCCGTAC
CATTATTGTAACCACCCGTTCTCAGTACGGGTTACCAGAAGATGCCATCGTATACTGTAACTTTAATCAG
TTGTATAAAATTGACCCTTCTACTTTGCAGATGTGGGCAAACATTCTGAAGCGTGTTCCCAATAGTGTAC
TCTGGCTGTTGCGTTTTCCAGCAGTAGGAGAACCTAATATTCAACAGTATGCACAAAACATGGGCCTGCC
CCAGAACCGTATCATTTTTTCACCTGTTGCTCCTAAAGAGGAACACGTCAGGAGAGGCCAGCTGGCTGAT
GTCTGCTTGGACACTCCACTCTGTAATGGGCACACCACAGGGATGGATGTCCTCTGGGCAGGGACCCCCA
TGGTGACTATGCCAGGAGAGACTCTTGCTTCTCGAGTTGCAGCATCCCAGCTCACTTGCTTAGGTTGTCT
TGAGCTTATTGCTAAAAACAGACAAGAATATGAAGACATAGCTGTGAAGCTGGGAACTGATCTAGAATAC
CTGAAGAAAGTTCGTGGCAAAGTCTGGAAGCAAAGAATATCTAGCCCTCTGTTCAACACCAAACAATACA
CAATGGAACTAGAGCGGCTCTATCTACAGATGTGGGAGCATTATGCAGCTGGCAACAAACCTGACCACAT
GATTAAGCCTGTTGAAGTCACTGAGTCAGCATAACGCGGCCGCACTCGAGATATCTAGACCCAGCTTTCT
TGTACAAAGTTGGCATTATAAGAAAGCATTGCTTATCAATTTGTTGCAACGAACAGGTCACTATCAGTCA
AAATAAAATCATTATTTGCCATCCAGCTGCAGCTCTGGCCCGTGTCTCAAAATCTCTGATGTTACATTGC
ACAAGATAAAAATATATCATCATGAACAATAAAACTGTCTGCTTACATAAACAGTAATACAAGGGGTGTT
ATGAGCCATATTCAACGGGAAACGTCGAGGCCGCGATTAAATTCCAACATGGATGCTGATTTATATGGGT
ATAAATGGGCTCGCGATAATGTCGGGCAATCAGGTGCGACAATCTATCGCTTGTATGGGAAGCCCGATGC
GCCAGAGTTGTTTCTGAAACATGGCAAAGGTAGCGTTGCCAATGATGTTACAGATGAGATGGTCAGACTA
AACTGGCTGACGGAATTTATGCCTCTTCCGACCATCAAGCATTTTATCCGTACTCCTGATGATGCATGGT
TACTCACCACTGCGATCCCCGGAAAAACAGCATTCCAGGTATTAGAAGAATATCCTGATTCAGGTGAAAA
TATTGTTGATGCGCTGGCAGTGTCCCTGCGCCGGTTGCATTCGATTCCTGTTTGTAATTGTCCTTTTAAC
AGCGATCGCGTATTTCGTCTCGCTCAGGCGCAATCACGAATGAATAACGGTTTGGTTGATGCGAGTGATT
TTGATGACGAGCGTAATGGCTGGCCTGTTGAACAAGTCTGGAAAGAAATGCATAAACTTTTGCCATTCTC
ACCGGATTCAGTCGTCACTCATGGTGATTTCTCACTTGATAACCTTATTTTTGACGAGGGGAAATTAATA
GGTTGTATTGATGTTGGACGAGTCGGAATCGCAGACCGATACCAGGATCTTGCCATCCTATGGAACTGCC
TCGGTGAGTTTTCTCCTTCATTACAGAAACGGCTTTTTCAAAAATATGGTATTGATAATCCTGATATGAA
TAAATTGCAGTTTCATTTGATGCTCGATGAGTTTTTCTAATCAGAATTGGTTAATTGGTTGTAACATTAT
TCAGATTGGGCCCCGTTCCACTGAGCGTCAGACCCCGTAGAAAAGATCAAAGGATCTTCTTGAGATCCTT
TTTTTCTGCGCGTAATCTGCTGCTTGCAAACAAAAAAACCACCGCTACCAGCGGTGGTTTGTTTGCCGGA
TCAAGAGCTACCAACTCTTTTTCCGAAGGTAACTGGCTTCAGCAGAGCGCAGATACCAAATACTGTTCTT
CTAGTGTAGCCGTAGTTAGGCCACCACTTCAAGAACTCTGTAGCACCGCCTACATACCTCGCTCTGCTAA
TCCTGTTACCAGTGGCTGCTGCCAGTGGCGATAAGTCGTGTCTTACCGGGTTGGACTCAAGACGATAGTT
ACCGGATAAGGCGCAGCGGTCGGGCTGAACGGGGGGTTCGTGCACACAGCCCAGCTTGGAGCGAACGACC
TACACCGAACTGAGATACCTACAGCGTGAGCTATGAGAAAGCGCCACGCTTCCCGAAGGGAGAAAGGCGG
ACAGGTATCCGGTAAGCGGCAGGGTCGGAACAGGAGAGCGCACGAGGGAGCTTCCAGGGGGAAACGCCTG
GTATCTTTATAGTCCTGTCGGGTTTCGCCACCTCTGACTTGAGCGTCGATTTTTGTGATGCTCGTCAGGG
GGGCGGAGCCTATGGAAAAACGCCAGCAACGCGGCCTTTTTACGGTTCCTGGCCTTTTGCTGGCCTTTTG
CTCACATGTT
Features (pLannotate 1.2.2; 10 found; start..end, strand, type, name):
      1..46      +  rep_origin     RSF ori (fragment): Plasmids containing the RSF 1030 origin of replication can be propagated in E. coli cells that contain additional plasmids with compatible origins.
    106..149     -  terminator     rrnB T1 terminator: Escherichia coli rrnB; transcription terminator T1 from the E. coli rrnB gene
    281..308     +  terminator     rrnB T2 terminator: transcription terminator T2 from the E. coli rrnB gene
    358..457     +  protein_bind   attL1: mutant version of attL; recombination site for the Gateway® LR reaction LR Clonase™
    488..811     +  CDS            FKBP-V: F36V mutant of FK506-binding protein FKBP12 binds synthetic ligands that do not bind wild-type FKBP
    890..914     +  protein_bind   attB1: mutant version of attB; recombination site for the Gateway® BP reaction BP Clonase™
    917..4021    +  CDS            Ogt: OGT1_RAT - Experimental evidence at protein level: Swiss-Prot protein existence level 1. Catalyzes the transfer of a single N-acetylglucosamine from UDP-GlcNAc to a serine or threonine residue in cytoplasmic and nuclear proteins resulting in their modification with a beta-linked N- acetylglucosamine (O-GlcNAc) (PubMed:24995978, PubMed:10542233). Has 3 distinct KM values for UDP-GlcNAc; GlcNAc concentration modulates its affinity for different substrates (PubMed:10542233). Glycosylates a large and diverse number of proteins including histone H2B, AKT1, EZH2, PFKL, KMT2E/MLL5, MAPT/TAU and HCFC1
   4049..4148    -  protein_bind   attL2: mutant version of attL; recombination site for the Gateway® LR reaction LR Clonase™
   4271..5080    +  CDS            KanR: aminoglycoside phosphotransferase; aph(3')-Ia; confers resistance to kanamycin in bacteria or G418 (Geneticin®) in eukaryotes
   5170..5758    +  rep_origin     ori: high-copy-number ColE1/pMB1/pBR322/pUC origin of replication
