[The description below was written by a language model from this plasmid's Addgene catalogue record and pLannotate feature annotations shown in this document.]
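Description:
pENTR1A FKBP12F36V-OGT is a Gateway entry vector of about 5.8 kb built on the pENTR1A backbone. It is maintained in E. coli at high copy through a ColE1/pUC-type origin and selected with kanamycin via an aminoglycoside phosphotransferase (KanR) gene. The feature table also flags a short fragment resembling the RSF origin, which is probably not functional given its size. rrnB T1 and T2 terminators sit upstream of the cloning region, where they insulate the insert from read-through transcription in bacteria. No eukaryotic promoter is annotated, as expected for an entry clone. Expression depends on the destination vector into which the cassette is moved.

The payload lies between attL1 and attL2, the sites used by LR Clonase to transfer an insert into attR-containing destination vectors. It encodes human O-GlcNAc transferase (OGT) fused at its N terminus to FKBP12(F36V) and a 2xHA epitope tag. The automated annotation labels the OGT reading frame by its closest rat Swiss-Prot match, but the catalogue record gives the species as human. The HA tags are not annotated separately and presumably lie in the gap between the FKBP-V coding sequence and OGT. That gap also contains a residual attB1 site, apparently left from an earlier Gateway step. FKBP12(F36V) is the dTAG degron: the F36V mutation lets it bind synthetic ligands that do not bind the wild-type protein, so heterobifunctional dTAG molecules can trigger rapid, selective degradation of the fusion. The construct therefore serves as a shuttle for making expression vectors in which OGT levels can be chemically controlled. The associated work used this approach to examine the catalytic and noncatalytic roles of OGT in mammalian cell proliferation.
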