Addgene plasmid #154287: pENTR1A FKBP12F36V-OGT
Purpose: Entry vector encoding FKBP12(F36V)-2xHA-OGT (dTAG fused-O-GlcNAc Transferase)
Depositing lab: Suzanne Walker. Depositing organization: Harvard Medical School. Publication: Mammalian cell proliferation requires noncatalytic functions of O-GlcNAc transferase. Levine ZG, Potter SC, Joiner CM, Fei GQ, Nabet B, Sonnett M, Zachara NE, Gray NS, Paulo JA, Walker S. Proc Natl Acad Sci U S A. 2021 Jan 26;118(4). pii: 2016778118. doi: 10.1073/pnas.2016778118. PubMed 33419956.
Backbone
  Vector backbone: pENTR1A
  Backbone manufacturer: Campeau et al. PLOS One 2009
  Backbone size w/o insert (bp): 2300
  Total vector size (bp): 5820
  Vector type: Gateway Entry Vector
Growth in bacteria
  Bacterial resistance: Kanamycin, 50 μg/mL
  Growth temperature: 37°C
  Growth strain: Stellar
  Copy number: High Copy
Gene/Insert
  Gene/Insert name: O-GlcNAc Transferase (alt name: OGT)
  Species: H. sapiens (human)
  Insert size (bp): 3537
  GenBank ID: NM_181673.3
  Entrez Gene: OGT (a.k.a. HINCUT-1, HRNT1, MRX106, O-GLCNAC, OGT1, XLID106)
  Tag / fusion protein: FKBP12(F36V) (N terminal on insert); 2x HA (N terminal on insert)
Terms and licenses: Academic/Nonprofit Terms; Industry Terms: Not Available to Industry
Depositor comments: Please visit https://doi.org/10.1101/2020.10.22.351288 for bioRxiv preprint.
How to cite: pENTR1A FKBP12F36V-OGT was a gift from Suzanne Walker (Addgene plasmid # 154287 ; http://n2t.net/addgene:154287 ; RRID:Addgene_154287)
